Addgene plasmid #206265: pMMDS 2 colors
Purpose: Expression of 2 fluorescently labelled proteins in mammalian cells. Can be used as a CRE-donor (MultiBac system)
Depositing lab: Imre Berger. Depositing organization: University of Bristol. Publication: Highly efficient CRISPR-mediated large DNA docking and multiplexed prime editing using a single baculovirus. Aulicino F, Pelosse M, Toelzer C, Capin J, Ilegems E, Meysami P, Rollarson R, Berggren PO, Dillingham MS, Schaffitzel C, Saleem MA, Welsh GI, Berger I. Nucleic Acids Res. 2022 Jul 22;50(13):7783-7799. doi: 10.1093/nar/gkac587. PubMed 35801912.
Backbone
  Vector backbone: pMMDS DEST
  Vector type: Mammalian Expression ; CRE-donor
Growth in bacteria
  Bacterial resistance: Spectinomycin, 50 μg/mL
  Growth temperature: 37°C
  Growth strain: Pir1
  Copy number: High Copy
Gene/Insert
  Gene/Insert name: GST mTagBFP1 (Synthetic), Ctnnb1 (M. musculus)
  Species: Other
  Entrez Gene: Ctnnb1 (a.k.a. Bfc, Catnb, Mesc)
  Cloning method: Gateway Cloning
Resource information
  A portion of this plasmid was derived from a plasmid made by: mAG beta-catenin was obtained through Gibson assembly of PCR amplified mAG from pL-EF1a mAG-hGeminin (De Jaime-Soguero A. et al. Plos Genetics 2017), and beta-catenin from pL-EF1a beta-catenin SV40 Puro (Aulicino et al. Stem Cell Reports, 2020)Golgi targeting sequence (GTS) mTagBFP was synthesised by Twist Bioscience. polH or p10 cassettes were amplified from MultiBac vectors (Berger I. et al. Nat Biotechnology 2004)
Terms and licenses: Academic/Nonprofit Terms; Industry Terms: Not Available to Industry
How to cite: pMMDS 2 colors was a gift from Imre Berger (Addgene plasmid # 206265 ; http://n2t.net/addgene:206265 ; RRID:Addgene_206265)
