[The description below was written by a language model from this plasmid's Addgene catalogue record and pLannotate feature annotations shown in this document.]
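Description:
pMMDS 2 colors is a mammalian expression plasmid built on the pMMDS DEST backbone by multisite Gateway cloning, and it doubles as a Cre donor for the MultiBac baculovirus system. It replicates from the R6K γ origin, which depends on the pi initiator protein and so requires a pir-expressing E. coli host (the record lists Pir1). Selection is with spectinomycin through the aadA (SmR) gene. The sequenced record is 8,785 nt. A single loxP site next to the origin allows Cre-mediated fusion of the whole plasmid into a loxP-bearing acceptor plasmid or baculoviral genome, which lets the cargo be delivered to mammalian cells by baculovirus as well as by direct transfection.

The payload, bounded by attB1 and attB2, holds two independent CMV enhancer/promoter cassettes separated by residual attB3, attB4 and attB5 sites from the assembly. The first cassette drives humanized monomeric Azami-Green fused to the N-terminus of mouse β-catenin (Ctnnb1), the canonical Wnt pathway effector, and ends in an SV40 polyadenylation signal. The second expresses TagBFP fused to an N-terminal fragment of human B4GALT1 and also ends in an SV40 poly(A). This fragment corresponds to the Golgi targeting sequence described in the resource notes, although the insert field names it "GST mTagBFP1". A WPRE lies downstream of this second poly(A), just before attB2.

The backbone also carries a baculoviral p10 promoter with an HSV TK poly(A) signal; no coding sequence is annotated between them. The short tnpA, integrase, GmR and SET1 fragments appear to be backbone remnants or chance annotation matches. The construct provides green and blue fluorescent readouts for multigene delivery experiments.
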