Features (pLannotate 1.2.2; 26 found; start..end, strand, type, name):
     50..353     +  enhancer       CMV enhancer: human cytomegalovirus immediate early enhancer
    354..557     +  promoter       CMV promoter: human cytomegalovirus (CMV) immediate early promoter
    574..595     +  misc_feature   MCS (fragment): multiple cloning site
    635..1312    +  CDS            hmAzami-Green: humanized monomeric Azami-Green fluorescent protein mammalian codon-optimized
   1313..3652    +  CDS            Ctnnb1 (sequence partly withheld): CTNB1_MOUSE - Also known as Catnb. Experimental evidence at protein level: Swiss-Prot protein existence level 1. Key downstream component of the canonical Wnt signaling pathway (PubMed:15132997). In the absence of Wnt, forms a complex with AXIN1, AXIN2, APC, CSNK1A1 and GSK3B that promotes phosphorylation on N-terminal Ser and Thr residues and ubiquitination of CTNNB1 via BTRC and its subsequent degradation by the proteasome. In the presence of Wnt ligand, CTNNB1 is not ubiquitinated and accumulates in the nucleus, where it acts as a coactivator for transcription factors of the TCF/LEF family,
   3676..3797    +  polyA_signal   SV40 poly(A) signal: SV40 polyadenylation signal
   3816..3836    +  protein_bind   attB3: mutant version of attB; core recombination site for the Gateway® BP reaction BP Clonase™
   3864..3884    +  protein_bind   attB4: mutant version of attB; core recombination site for the Gateway® BP reaction BP Clonase™
   3911..3931    +  protein_bind   attB5: mutant version of attB; core recombination site for the Gateway® BP reaction BP Clonase™
   3943..4322    +  enhancer       CMV enhancer: human cytomegalovirus immediate early enhancer
   4323..4526    +  promoter       CMV promoter: human cytomegalovirus (CMV) immediate early promoter
   4549..4806    +  CDS            B4GALT1 (fragment): B4GT1_HUMAN - Also known as GGTB2. Experimental evidence at protein level: Swiss-Prot protein existence level 1. [Processed beta-1,4-galactosyltransferase 1]: The cell surface form functions as a recognition molecule during a variety of cell to cell and cell to matrix interactions, as those occurring during development and egg fertilization, by binding to specific oligosaccharide ligands on opposing cells or in the extracellular matrix. From Homo sapiens (Human).
   4816..5511    +  CDS            TagBFP: TagBFP is a basic (constitutively fluorescent) blue fluorescent protein published in 2008, derived from Entacmaea quadricolor. It is reported to be a very rapidly-maturing monomer with very low acid sensitivity.
   5541..5675    +  polyA_signal   SV40 poly(A) signal: SV40 polyadenylation signal
   5704..5753    +  CDS            SET1 (fragment): solubility-enhancement tag derived from T7 phage gene 10B
   5796..6384    +  misc_feature   WPRE: woodchuck hepatitis virus posttranscriptional regulatory element
   6403..6423    -  protein_bind   attB2: mutant version of attB; core recombination site for the Gateway® BP reaction BP Clonase™
   6523..6556    -  protein_bind   loxP: Cre-mediated recombination occurs in the 8-bp core sequence (GCATACAT). Cre recombinase
   6558..6914    +  rep_origin     R6K γ ori: γ replication origin from E. coli plasmid R6K; requires the R6K initiator protein pi for replication
   6923..7036    +  CDS            tnpA (fragment): TN5P_ECOLX - Also known as tnp. Experimental evidence at protein level: Swiss-Prot protein existence level 1. Mediates transposition of transposon Tn5 by a 'cut and paste' mechanism. First, the monomeric transposase binds the 19 bp inverted DNA repeats flanking the transposon. Then, dimerization of the DNA- bound transposase creates a synaptic DNA complex. After nicking of the first DNA strand, excision of the transposon proceeds through a series of intermediates. The transposase then mediates the insertion of the transposon at a new site by strand transfer. The activity of the wild- type tran
   7150..7230    -  CDS            int (fragment): INT2_ECOLX - Protein inferred from homology: Swiss-Prot protein existence level 3. Putative integrase believed to be involved in the insertion of antibiotic resistance genes into plasmids and transposons. From Escherichia coli.
   7316..7372    +  CDS            GmR (fragment): gentamycin acetyltransferase; aacC1; confers resistance to gentamycin
   7379..8170    +  CDS            SmR: aminoglycoside adenylyltransferase (Murphy, 1985); aadA; confers resistance to spectinomycin and streptomycin
   8261..8370    +  promoter       p10 promoter: baculovirus promoter for expression in insect cells
   8506..8554    +  polyA_signal   HSV TK poly(A) signal: herpes simplex virus thymidine kinase polyadenylation signal (Cole and Stacy, 1985)
   8778..17      +  protein_bind   attB1 (across the origin): mutant version of attB; recombination site for the Gateway® BP reaction BP Clonase™
>Addgene plasmid #206265 | pMMDS 2 colors | addgene full sequence | sequence record 406385 | Addgene NGS Result
GTACAAAAAAGCAGGCTGTTTAAACGATATCCCCATATATGGAGTTCCGCGTTACATAACTTACGGTAAA
TGGCCCGCCTGGCTGACCGCCCAACGACCCCCGCCCATTGACGTCAATAATGACGTATGTTCCCATAGTA
ACGCCAATAGGGACTTTCCATTGACGTCAATGGGTGGAGTATTTACGGTAAACTGCCCACTTGGCAGTAC
ATCAAGTGTATCATATGCCAAGTACGCCCCCTATTGACGTCAATGACGGTAAATGGCCCGCCTGGCATTA
TGCCCAGTACATGACCTTATGGGACTTTCCTACTTGGCAGTACATCTACGTATTAGTCATCGCTATTACC
ATGGTGATGCGGTTTTGGCAGTACATCAATGGGCGTGGATAGCGGTTTGACTCACGGGGATTTCCAAGTC
TCCACCCCATTGACGTCAATGGGAGTTTGTTTTGGCACCAAAATCAACGGGACTTTCCAAAATGTCGTAA
CAACTCCGCCCCATTGACGCAAATGGGCGGTAGGCGTGTACGGTGGGAGGTCTATATAAGCAGAGCTGGA
ATTCTGCAGTCGATCGACGGTACCGCGGGCCCGGGCCACTAGTAACGGCCGCCAGTGTGCTGGAATTCGC
CACCATGGTGAGCGTGATCAAGCCCGAGATGAAGATCAAGCTGTGCATGAGGGGCACCGTGAACGGCCAC
AACTTCGTGATCGAGGGCGAGGGCAAGGGCAACCCCTACGAGGGCACCCAGATCCTGGACCTGAACGTGA
CCGAGGGCGCCCCCCTGCCCTTCGCCTACGACATCCTGACCACCGTGTTCCAGTACGGCAACAGGGCCTT
CACCAAGTACCCCGCCGACATCCAGGACTACTTCAAGCAGACCTTCCCCGAGGGCTACCACTGGGAGAGG
AGCATGACCTACGAGGACCAGGGCATCTGCACCGCCACCAGCAACATCAGCATGAGGGGCGACTGCTTCT
TCTACGACATCAGGTTCGACGGCACCAACTTCCCCCCCAACGGCCCCGTGATGCAGAAGAAGACCCTGAA
GTGGGAGCCCAGCACCGAGAAGATGTACGTGGAGGACGGCGTGCTGAAGGGCGACGTGAACATGAGGCTG
CTGCTGGAGGGCGGCGGCCACTACAGGTGCGACTTCAAGACCACCTACAAGGCCAAGAAGGAGGTGAGGC
TGCCCGACGCCCACAAGATCGACCACAGGATCGAGATCCTGAAGCACGACAAGGACTACAACAAGGTGAA
GCTGTACGAGAACGCCGTGGCCAGGTACTCCATGCTGCCCAGCCAGGCCAAGGCTACTCAAGCTGACCTG
ATGGAGTTGGACATGGCCATGGAGCCGGACAGAAAAGCTGCTGTCAGCCACTGGCAGCAGCAGTCTTACT
TGGATTCTGGAATCCATTCTGGTGCCACCACCACAGCTCCTTCCCTGAGTGGCAAGGGCAACCCTGAGGA
AGAAGATGTTGACACCTCCCAAGTCCTTTATGAATGGGAGCAAGGCTTTTCCCAGTCCTTCACGCAAGAG
CAAGTAGCTGATATTGACGGGCAGTATGCAATGACTAGGGCTCAGAGGGTCCGAGCTGCCATGTTCCCTG
AGACGCTAGATGAGGGCATGCAGATCCCATCCACGCAGTTTGACGCTGCTCATCCCACTAATGTCCAGCG
CTTGGCTGAACCATCACAGATGTTGAAA
[1614 nt withheld, positions 1709-3322]
AAGCGGCTTTCAGTCGAGCTGACCAGTTCCCTCTTCAGGACAGAGCCAATGGCTTGGAATGAGACTGCAG
ATCTTGGACTGGACATTGGTGCCCAGGGAGAAGCCCTTGGATATCGCCAGGATGATCCCAGCTACCGTTC
TTTTCACTCTGGTGGATACGGCCAGGATGCCTTGGGGATGGACCCTATGATGGAGCATGAGATGGGTGGC
CACCACCCTGGTGCTGACTATCCAGTTGATGGGCTGCCTGATCTGGGACACGCCCAGGACCTCATGGATG
GGCTGCCCCCAGGTGATAGCAATCAGCTGGCCTGGTTTGATACTGACCTGTAATGAATGCAATTGTTGTT
GTTAACTTGTTTATTGCAGCTTATAATGGTTACAAATAAAGCAATAGCATCACAAATTTCACAAATAAAG
CATTTTTTTCACTGCATTCTAGTTGTGGTTTGTCCAAACTCATCAATGTATCTTAGATATCCCTAGGCCC
GGGCAACTTTGTATAATAAAGTTGGTTTAAACGATATCCCTAGGCCCGGGCCAACTTTGTATAGAAAAGT
TGGTTTAAACGATATCCCTAGGCCCGGGCAACTTTGTATACAAAAGTTGGTTTAAACGATGACATTGATT
ATTGACTAGTTATTAATAGTAATCAATTACGGGGTCATTAGTTCATAGCCCATATATGGAGTTCCGCGTT
ACATAACTTACGGTAAATGGCCCGCCTGGCTGACCGCCCAACGACCCCCGCCCATTGACGTCAATAATGA
CGTATGTTCCCATAGTAACGCCAATAGGGACTTTCCATTGACGTCAATGGGTGGAGTATTTACGGTAAAC
TGCCCACTTGGCAGTACATCAAGTGTATCATATGCCAAGTACGCCCCCTATTGACGTCAATGACGGTAAA
TGGCCCGCCTGGCATTATGCCCAGTACATGACCTTATGGGACTTTCCTACTTGGCAGTACATCTACGTAT
TAGTCATCGCTATTACCATGGTGATGCGGTTTTGGCAGTACATCAATGGGCGTGGATAGCGGTTTGACTC
ACGGGGATTTCCAAGTCTCCACCCCATTGACGTCAATGGGAGTTTGTTTTGGCACCAAAATCAACGGGAC
TTTCCAAAATGTCGTAACAACTCCGCCCCATTGACGCAAATGGGCGGTAGGCGTGTACGGTGGGAGGTCT
ATATAAGCAGAGCTGAAGTGCCATTCCGCCTGACCTATGAGGCTTCGTGAACCCTTGTTGTCAGGCTCTG
CTGCCATGCCCGGTGCCAGCCTGCAAAGGGCATGTCGTCTTCTGGTTGCGGTGTGTGCATTGCATCTCGG
GGTGACTCTTGTGTATTATCTTGCGGGAAGAGATCTCTCCCGGCTTCCACAGTTGGTGGGCGTGAGTACC
CCCTTGCAAGGCGGTTCAAATAGCGCTGCAGCTATTGGACAAAGCAGCGGCGAACTGAGGACAGGCGGCG
CTAAAGACCCACCAGTAGCGACTAGCGAGCTGATTAAGGAGAACATGCACATGAAGCTGTACATGGAGGG
CACCGTGGACAACCATCACTTCAAGTGCACATCCGAGGGCGAAGGCAAGCCCTACGAGGGCACCCAGACC
ATGAGAATCAAGGTGGTCGAGGGCGGCCCTCTCCCCTTCGCCTTCGACATCCTGGCTACTAGCTTCCTCT
ACGGCAGCAAGACCTTCATCAACCACACCCAGGGCATCCCCGACTTCTTCAAGCAGTCCTTCCCTGAGGG
CTTCACATGGGAGAGAGTCACCACATACGAAGACGGGGGCGTGCTGACCGCTACCCAGGACACCAGCCTC
CAGGACGGCTGCCTCATCTACAACGTCAAGATCAGAGGGGTGAACTTCACATCCAACGGCCCTGTGATGC
AGAAGAAAACACTCGGCTGGGAGGCCTTCACCGAGACGCTGTACCCCGCTGACGGCGGCCTGGAAGGCAG
AAACGACATGGCCCTGAAGCTCGTGGGCGGGAGCCATCTGATCGCAAACATCAAGACCACATATAGATCC
AAGAAACCCGCTAAGAACCTCAAGATGCCTGGCGTCTACTATGTGGACTACAGACTGGAAAGAATCAAGG
AGGCCAACAACGAGACCTACGTCGAGCAGCACGAGGTGGCAGTGGCCAGATACTGCGACCTCCCTAGCAA
ACTGGGGCACAAGCTTAATGGATCCTAGTGAATGCAATTGTTGTTGTTAACTTGTTTATTGCAGCTTATA
ATGGTTACAAATAAAGCAATAGCATCACAAATTTCACAAATAAAGCATTTTTTTCACTGCATTCTAGTTG
TGGTTTGTCCAAACTCATCAATGTATCTTATCATGTCTGGATCTGATCACTGCTTGAGCCTAGAAGATCC
GGCTGCTAACAAAGCCCGAAAGGAAGCTGAGTTGGCTGCTGCCACCGCTGAGCAATAACTATCATAACCC
CTAGGGTATACCCATCTAATTGGAATCAACCTCTGGATTACAAAATTTGTGAAAGATTGACTGGTATTCT
TAACTATGTTGCTCCTTTTACGCTATGTGGATACGCTGCTTTAATGCCTTTGTATCATGCTATTGCTTCC
CGTATGGCTTTCATTTTCTCCTCCTTGTATAAATCCTGGTTGCTGTCTCTTTATGAGGAGTTGTGGCCCG
TTGTCAGGCAACGTGGCGTGGTGTGCACTGTGTTTGCTGACGCAACCCCCACTGGTTGGGGCATTGCCAC
CACCTGTCAGCTCCTTTCCGGGACTTTCGCTTTCCCCCTCCCTATTGCCACGGCGGAACTCATCGCCGCC
TGCCTTGCCCGCTGCTGGACAGGGGCTCGGCTGTTGGGCACTGACAATTCCGTGGTGTTGTCGGGGAAGC
TGACGTCCTTTCCATGGCTGCTCGCCTGTGTTGCCACCTGGATTCTGCGCGGGACGTCCTTCTGCTACGT
CCCTTCGGCCCTCAATCCAGCGGACCTTCCTTCCCGCGGCCTGCTGCCGGCTCTGCGGCCTCTTCCGCGT
CTTCGCCTTCGCCCTCAGACGAGTCGGATCTCCCTTTGGGCCGCCTCCCCGCATCCCTAGGCCCGGGAGA
CAGCTTTCTTGTACAAAGTGGTTGATAAGCTTAAACGTCGAGGGATCTTCATAAGAGAAGAGGGACAGCT
ATGACTGGGAGTAGTCAGGAGAGGAGGAAAAAAACCCATGTGCCTGGCAGATAACTTCGTATAATGTATG
CTATACGAAGTTATGGTACGTACTAAGCTCTCATGTTTCACGTACTAAGCTCTCATGTTTAACGTACTAA
GCTCTCATGTTTAACGAACTAAACCCTCATGGCTAACGTACTAAGCTCTCATGGCTAACGTACTAAGCTC
TCATGTTTCACGTACTAAGCTCTCATGTTTGAACAATAAAATTAATATAAATCAGCAACTTAAATAGCCT
CTAAGGTTTTAAGTTTTATAAGAAAAAAAAGAATATATAAGGCTTTTAAAGCTTTTAAGGTTTAACGGTT
GTGGACAACAAGCCAGGGATGTAACGCACTGAGAAGCCCTTAGAGCCTCTCAAAGCAATTTTGAGTGACA
CAGGAACACTTAACGGCTGACATGGGAATTAGCTTCACGCTGCCGCAAGCACTCAGGGCGCAAGGGCTGC
TAAAGGAAGCGGAACACGTAGAAAGCCAGTCCGCAGAAACGGTGCTGACCCCGGATGAATGTCAGCTGGG
AGGCAGAATAAATGATCATATCGTCAATTATTACCTCCACGGGGAGAGCCTGAGCAAACTGGCCTCAGGC
ATTTGAGAAGCACACGGTCACACTGCTTCCGGTAGTCAATAAACCGGTAAGTAGCGTATGCGCTCACGCA
ACTGGTCCAGAACCTTGACCGAACGCAGCGGTGGTAACGGCGCAGTGGCGGTTTTCATGGCTTGTTATGA
CTGTTTTTTTGGGGTACAGTCTATGCCTCGGGCATCCAAGCAGCAAGCGCGTTACGCCGTGGGTCGATGT
TTGATGTTATGGAGCAGCAACGATGTTACGCAGCAGGGCAGTCGCCCTAAAACAAAGTTAAACATCATGA
GGGAAGCGGTGATCGCCGAAGTATCGACTCAACTATCAGAGGTAGTTGGCGTCATCGAGCGCCATCTCGA
ACCGACGTTGCTGGCCGTACATTTGTACGGCTCCGCAGTGGATGGCGGCCTGAAGCCACACAGTGATATT
GATTTGCTGGTTACGGTGACCGTAAGGCTTGATGAAACAACGCGGCGAGCTTTGATCAACGACCTTTTGG
AAACTTCGGCTTCCCCTGGAGAGAGCGAGATTCTCCGCGCTGTAGAAGTCACCATTGTTGTGCACGACGA
CATCATTCCGTGGCGTTATCCAGCTAAGCGCGAACTGCAATTTGGAGAATGGCAGCGCAATGACATTCTT
GCAGGTATCTTCGAGCCAGCCACGATCGACATTGATCTGGCTATCTTGCTGACAAAAGCAAGAGAACATA
GCGTTGCCTTGGTAGGTCCAGCGGCGGAGGAACTCTTTGATCCGGTTCCTGAACAGGATCTATTTGAGGC
GCTAAATGAAACCTTAACGCTATGGAACTCGCCGCCCGACTGGGCTGGCGATGAGCGAAATGTAGTGCTT
ACGTTGTCCCGCATTTGGTACAGCGCAGTAACCGGCAAAATCGCGCCGAAGGATGTCGCTGCCGACTGGG
CAATGGAGCGCCTGCCGGCCCAGTATCAGCCCGTCATACTTGAAGCTAGACAGGCTTATCTTGGACAAGA
AGAAGATCGCTTGGCCTCGCGCGCAGATCAGTTGGAAGAATTTGTCCACTACGTGAAAGGCGAGATCACC
AAGGTAGTCGGCAAATAATGTCTAACAATTCGTTCAAGCCGACGGATCTATGTCGGGTGCGGAGAAAGAG
GTAATGAAATGGCACCTAGGTATCGATACTAGTATACGGACCTTTAATTCAACCCAACACAATATATTAT
AGTTAAATAAGAATTATTATCAAATCATTTGTATATTAATTAAAATACTATACTGTAAATTACATTTTAT
TTACAATCACTCGACGAAGACTTGATCACCCGGGATCTCGAGCCATGGTGCTAGCAGCTGATGCATAGCA
TGCGGTACCGGGAGATGGGGGAGGCTAACTGAAACACGGAAGGAGACAATACCGGAAGGAACCCGCGCTA
TGACGGCAATAAAAAGACAGAATAAAACGCACGGGTGTTGGGTCGTTTGTTCATAAACGCGGGGTTCGGT
CCCAGGGCTGGCACTCTGTCGATACCCCACCGAGACCCCATTGGGACCAATACGCCCGCGTTTCTTCCTT
TTCCCCACCCCAACCCCCAAGTTCGGGTGAAGGCCCAGGGCTCGCAGCCAACGTCGGGGCGGCAAGCCCT
GCCATAGCCACTACGGGTACGTTTCTGTAACTATAACGGTCCTAAGGTAGCGAGTTTAAACATCAACAAG
TTT
